>Addgene plasmid #165445 | pLD003-pCMV-APOBEC-Cas9(D10A)-rPB(8kD) | addgene full sequence | sequence record 326625 | Addgene NGS Result
GACATTGATTATTGACTAGTTATTAATAGTAATCAATTACGGGGTCATTAGTTCATAGCCCATATATGGA
GTTCCGCGTTACATAACTTACGGTAAATGGCCCGCCTGGCTGACCGCCCAACGACCCCCGCCCATTGACG
TCAATAATGACGTATGTTCCCATAGTAACGCCAATAGGGACTTTCCATTGACGTCAATGGGTGGAGTATT
TACGGTAAACTGCCCACTTGGCAGTACATCAAGTGTATCATATGCCAAGTACGCCCCCTATTGACGTCAA
TGACGGTAAATGGCCCGCCTGGCATTATGCCCAGTACATGACCTTATGGGACTTTCCTACTTGGCAGTAC
ATCTACGTATTAGTCATCGCTATTACCATGGTGATGCGGTTTTGGCAGTACATCAATGGGCGTGGATAGC
GGTTTGACTCACGGGGATTTCCAAGTCTCCACCCCATTGACGTCAATGGGAGTTTGTTTTGGCACCAAAA
TCAACGGGACTTTCCAAAATGTCGTAACAACTCCGCCCCATTGACGCAAATGGGCGGTAGGCGTGTACGG
TGGGAGGTCTATATAAGCAGAGCTGGTTTAGTGAACCGTCAGATCCGCTAGAGATCCGCGGCCGCTAATA
CGACTCACTATAGGGAGAGCCGCCACCATGAGCTCAGAGACTGGCCCAGTGGCTGTGGACCCCACATTGA
GACGGCGGATCGAGCCCCATGAGTTTGAGGTATTCTTCGATCCGAGAGAGCTCCGCAAGGAGACCTGCCT
GCTTTACGAAATTAATTGGGGGGGCCGGCACTCCATTTGGCGACATACATCACAGAACACTAACAAGCAC
GTCGAAGTCAACTTCATCGAGAAGTTCACGACAGAAAGATATTTCTGTCCGAACACAAGGTGCAGCATTA
CCTGGTTTCTCAGCTGGAGCCCATGCGGCGAATGTAGTAGGGCCATCACTGAATTCCTGTCAAGGTATCC
CCACGTCACTCTGTTTATTTACATCGCAAGGCTGTACCACCACGCTGACCCCCGCAATCGACAAGGCCTG
CGGGATTTGATCTCTTCAGGTGTGACTATCCAAATTATGACTGAGCAGGAGTCAGGATACTGCTGGAGAA
ACTTTGTGAATTATAGCCCGAGTAATGAAGCCCACTGGCCTAGGTATCCCCATCTGTGGGTACGACTGTA
CGTTCTTGAACTGTACTGCATCATACTGGGCCTGCCTCCTTGTCTCAACATTCTGAGAAGGAAGCAGCCA
CAGCTGACATTCTTTACCATCGCTCTTCAGTCTTGTCATTACCAGCGACTGCCCCCACACATTCTCTGGG
CCACCGGGTTGAAAAGCGGCAGCGAGACTCCCGGGACCTCAGAGTCCGCCACACCCGAAAGTGATAAAAA
GTATTCTATTGGTTTAGCCATCGGCACTAATTCCGTTGGATGGGCTGTCATAACCGATGAATACAAAGTA
CCTTCAAAGAAATTTAAGGTGTTGGGGAACACAGACCGTCATTCGATTAAAAAGAATCTTATCGGTGCCC
TCCTATTCGATAGTGGCGAAACGGCAGAGGCGACTCGCCTGAAACGAACCGCTCGGAGAAGGTATACACG
TCGCAAGAACCGAATATGTTACTTACAAGAAATTTTTAGCAATGAGATGGCCAAAGTTGACGATTCTTTC
TTTCACCGTTTGGAAGAGTCCTTCCTTGTCGAAGAGGACAAGAAACATGAACGGCACCCCATCTTTGGAA
ACATAGTAGATGAGGTGGCATATCATGAAAAGTACCCAACGATTTATCACCTCAGAAAAAAGCTAGTTGA
CTCAACTGATAAAGCGGACCTGAGGTTAATCTACTTGGCTCTTGCCCATATGATAAAGTTCCGTGGGCAC
TTTCTCATTGAGGGTGATCTAAATCCGGACAACTCGGATGTCGACAAACTGTTCATCCAGTTAGTACAAA
CCTATAATCAGTTGTTTGAAGAGAACCCTATAAATGCAAGTGGCGTGGATGCGAAGGCTATTCTTAGCGC
CCGCCTCTCTAAATCCCGACGGCTAGAAAACCTGATCGCACAATTACCCGGAGAGAAGAAAAATGGGTTG
TTCGGTAACCTTATAGCGCTCTCACTAGGCCTGACACCAAATTTTAAGTCGAACTTCGACTTAGCTGAAG
ATGCCAAATTGCAGCTTAGTAAGGACACGTACGATGACGATCTCGACAATCTACTGGCACAAATTGGAGA
TCAGTATGCGGACTTATTTTTGGCTGCCAAAAACCTTAGCGATGCAATCCTCCTATCTGACATACTGAGA
GTTAATACTGAGATTACCAAGGCGCCGTTATCCGCTTCAATGATCAAAAGGTACGATGAACATCACCAAG
ACTTGACACTTCTCAAGGCCCTAGTCCGTCAGCAACTGCCTGAGAAATATAAGGAAATATTCTTTGATCA
GTCGAAAAACGGGTACGCAGGTTATATTGACGGCGGAGCGAGTCAAGAGGAATTCTACAAGTTTATCAAA
CCCATATTAGAGAAGATGGATGGGACGGAAGAGTTGCTTGTAAAACTCAATCGCGAAGATCTACTGCGAA
AGCAGCGGACTTTCGACAACGGTAGCATTCCACATCAAATCCACTTAGGCGAATTGCATGCTATACTTAG
AAGGCAGGAGGATTTTTATCCGTTCCTCAAAGACAATCGTGAAAAGATTGAGAAAATCCTAACCTTTCGC
ATACCTTACTATGTGGGACCCCTGGCCCGAGGGAACTCTCGGTTCGCATGGATGACAAGAAAGTCCGAAG
AAACGATTACTCCATGGAATTTTGAGGAAGTTGTCGATAAAGGTGCGTCAGCTCAATCGTTCATCGAGAG
GATGACCAACTTTGACAAGAATTTACCGAACGAAAAAGTATTGCCTAAGCACAGTTTACTTTACGAGTAT
TTCACAGTGTACAATGAACTCACGAAAGTTAAGTATGTCACTGAGGGCATGCGTAAACCCGCCTTTCTAA
GCGGAGAACAGAAGAAAGCAATAGTAGATCTGTTATTCAAGACCAACCGCAAAGTGACAGTTAAGCAATT
GAAAGAGGACTACTTTAAGAAAATTGAATGCTTCGATTCTGTCGAGATCTCCGGGGTAGAAGATCGATTT
AATGCGTCACTTGGTACGTATCATGACCTCCTAAAGATAATTAAAGATAAGGACTTCCTGGATAACGAAG
AGAATGAAGATATCTTAGAAGATATAGTGTTGACTCTTACCCTCTTTGAAGATCGGGAAATGATTGAGGA
AAGACTAAAAACATACGCTCACCTGTTCGACGATAAGGTTATGAAACAGTTAAAGAGGCGTCGCTATACG
GGCTGGGGACGATTGTCGCGGAAACTTATCAACGGGATAAGAGACAAGCAAAGTGGTAAAACTATTCTCG
ATTTTCTAAAGAGCGACGGCTTCGCCAATAGGAACTTTATGCAGCTGATCCATGATGACTCTTTAACCTT
CAAAGAGGATATACAAAAGGCACAGGTTTCCGGACAAGGGGACTCATTGCACGAACATATTGCGAATCTT
GCTGGTTCGCCAGCCATCAAAAAGGGCATACTCCAGACAGTCAAAGTAGTGGATGAGCTAGTTAAGGTCA
TGGGACGTCACAAACCGGAAAACATTGTAATCGAGATGGCACGCGAAAATCAAACGACTCAGAAGGGGCA
AAAAAACAGTCGAGAGCGGATGAAGAGAATAGAAGAGGGTATTAAAGAACTGGGCAGCCAGATCTTAAAG
GAGCATCCTGTGGAAAATACCCAATTGCAGAACGAGAAACTTTACCTCTATTACCTACAAAATGGAAGGG
ACATGTATGTTGATCAGGAACTGGACATAAACCGTTTATCTGATTACGACGTCGATCACATTGTACCCCA
ATCCTTTTTGAAGGACGATTCAATCGACAATAAAGTGCTTACACGCTCGGATAAGAACCGAGGGAAAAGT
GACAATGTTCCAAGCGAGGAAGTCGTAAAGAAAATGAAGAACTATTGGCGGCAGCTCCTAAATGCGAAAC
TGATAACGCAAAGAAAGTTCGATAACTTAACTAAAGCTGAGAGGGGTGGCTTGTCTGAACTTGACAAGGC
CGGATTTATTAAACGTCAGCTCGTGGAAACCCGCCAAATCACAAAGCATGTTGCACAGATACTAGATTCC
CGAATGAATACGAAATACGACGAGAACGATAAGCTGATTCGGGAAGTCAAAGTAATCACTTTAAAGTCAA
AATTGGTGTCGGACTTCAGAAAGGATTTTCAATTCTATAAAGTTAGGGAGATAAATAACTACCACCATGC
GCACGACGCTTATCTTAATGCCGTCGTAGGGACCGCACTCATTAAGAAATACCCGAAGCTAGAAAGTGAG
TTTGTGTATGGTGATTACAAAGTTTATGACGTCCGTAAGATGATCGCGAAAAGCGAACAGGAGATAGGCA
AGGCTACAGCCAAATACTTCTTTTATTCTAACATTATGAATTTCTTTAAGACGGAAATCACTCTGGCAAA
CGGAGAGATACGCAAACGACCTTTAATTGAAACCAATGGGGAGACAGGTGAAATCGTATGGGATAAGGGC
CGGGACTTCGCGACGGTGAGAAAAGTTTTGTCCATGCCCCAAGTCAACATAGTAAAGAAAACTGAGGTGC
AGACCGGAGGGTTTTCAAAGGAATCGATTCTTCCAAAAAGGAATAGTGATAAGCTCATCGCTCGTAAAAA
GGACTGGGACCCGAAAAAGTACGGTGGCTTCGATAGCCCTACAGTTGCCTATTCTGTCCTAGTAGTGGCA
AAAGTTGAGAAGGGAAAATCCAAGAAACTGAAGTCAGTCAAAGAATTATTGGGGATAACGATTATGGAGC
GCTCGTCTTTTGAAAAGAACCCCATCGACTTCCTTGAGGCGAAAGGTTACAAGGAAGTAAAAAAGGATCT
CATAATTAAACTACCAAAGTATAGTCTGTTTGAGTTAGAAAATGGCCGAAAACGGATGTTGGCTAGCGCC
GGAGAGCTTCAAAAGGGGAACGAACTCGCACTACCGTCTAAATACGTGAATTTCCTGTATTTAGCGTCCC
ATTACGAGAAGTTGAAAGGTTCACCTGAAGATAACGAACAGAAGCAACTTTTTGTTGAGCAGCACAAACA
TTATCTCGACGAAATCATAGAGCAAATTTCGGAATTCAGTAAGAGAGTCATCCTAGCTGATGCCAATCTG
GACAAAGTATTAAGCGCATACAACAAGCACAGGGATAAACCCATACGTGAGCAGGCGGAAAATATTATCC
ATTTGTTTACTCTTACCAACCTCGGCGCTCCAGCCGCATTCAAGTATTTTGACACAACGATAGATCGCAA
ACGATACACTTCTACCAAGGAGGTGCTAGACGCGACACTGATTCACCAATCCATCACGGGATTATATGAA
ACTCGGATAGATTTGTCACAGCTTGGGGGTGACTCTGGTGGTTCTAGCAAACGCAAGGCCCCGCAGGAGA
CCCTCAACGGCGGCATCACGGACATGCTCGTGGAACTCGCAAACTTTGAGAAGAACGTGAGCCAGGCGAT
CCACAAGTACAATGCATACAGAAAAGCAGCATCTGTGATAGCAAAGTACCCACACAAAATCAAGAGTGGA
GCAGAAGCTAAGAAATTGCCAGGAGTAGGAACAAAAATTGCTGAAAAGATTGATGAATTTTTAGCAACTG
GAAAATTGCGTAAACTGGAAAAGTCTGGTGGTTCTCCCAAGAAGAAGAGGAAAGTCTAACCGGTCATCAT
CACCATCACCATTGAGTTTAAACCCGCTGATCAGCCTCGACTGTGCCTTCTAGTTGCCAGCCATCTGTTG
TTTGCCCCTCCCCCGTGCCTTCCTTGACCCTGGAAGGTGCCACTCCCACTGTCCTTTCCTAATAAAATGA
GGAAATTGCATCGCATTGTCTGAGTAGGTGTCATTCTATTCTGGGGGGTGGGGTGGGGCAGGACAGCAAG
GGGGAGGATTGGGAAGACAATAGCAGGCATGCTGGGGATGCGGTGGGCTCTATGGCTTCTGAGGCGGAAA
GAACCAGCTGGGGCTCGATACCGTCGACCTCTAGCTAGAGCTTGGCGTAATCATGGTCATAGCTGTTTCC
TGTGTGAAATTGTTATCCGCTCACAATTCCACACAACATACGAGCCGGAAGCATAAAGTGTAAAGCCTAG
GGTGCCTAATGAGTGAGCTAACTCACATTAATTGCGTTGCGCTCACTGCCCGCTTTCCAGTCGGGAAACC
TGTCGTGCCAGCTGCATTAATGAATCGGCCAACGCGCGGGGAGAGGCGGTTTGCGTATTGGGCGCTCTTC
CGCTTCCTCGCTCACTGACTCGCTGCGCTCGGTCGTTCGGCTGCGGCGAGCGGTATCAGCTCACTCAAAG
GCGGTAATACGGTTATCCACAGAATCAGGGGATAACGCAGGAAAGAACATGTGAGCAAAAGGCCAGCAAA
AGGCCAGGAACCGTAAAAAGGCCGCGTTGCTGGCGTTTTTCCATAGGCTCCGCCCCCCTGACGAGCATCA
CAAAAATCGACGCTCAAGTCAGAGGTGGCGAAACCCGACAGGACTATAAAGATACCAGGCGTTTCCCCCT
GGAAGCTCCCTCGTGCGCTCTCCTGTTCCGACCCTGCCGCTTACCGGATACCTGTCCGCCTTTCTCCCTT
CGGGAAGCGTGGCGCTTTCTCATAGCTCACGCTGTAGGTATCTCAGTTCGGTGTAGGTCGTTCGCTCCAA
GCTGGGCTGTGTGCACGAACCCCCCGTTCAGCCCGACCGCTGCGCCTTATCCGGTAACTATCGTCTTGAG
TCCAACCCGGTAAGACACGACTTATCGCCACTGGCAGCAGCCACTGGTAACAGGATTAGCAGAGCGAGGT
ATGTAGGCGGTGCTACAGAGTTCTTGAAGTGGTGGCCTAACTACGGCTACACTAGAAGAACAGTATTTGG
TATCTGCGCTCTGCTGAAGCCAGTTACCTTCGGAAAAAGAGTTGGTAGCTCTTGATCCGGCAAACAAACC
ACCGCTGGTAGCGGTGGTTTTTTTGTTTGCAAGCAGCAGATTACGCGCAGAAAAAAAGGATCTCAAGAAG
ATCCTTTGATCTTTTCTACGGGGTCTGACGCTCAGTGGAACGAAAACTCACGTTAAGGGATTTTGGTCAT
GAGATTATCAAAAAGGATCTTCACCTAGATCCTTTTAAATTAAAAATGAAGTTTTAAATCAATCTAAAGT
ATATATGAGTAAACTTGGTCTGACAGTTACCAATGCTTAATCAGTGAGGCACCTATCTCAGCGATCTGTC
TATTTCGTTCATCCATAGTTGCCTGACTCCCCGTCGTGTAGATAACTACGATACGGGAGGGCTTACCATC
TGGCCCCAGTGCTGCAATGATACCGCGAGACCCACGCTCACCGGCTCCAGATTTATCAGCAATAAACCAG
CCAGCCGGAAGGGCCGAGCGCAGAAGTGGTCCTGCAACTTTATCCGCCTCCATCCAGTCTATTAATTGTT
GCCGGGAAGCTAGAGTAAGTAGTTCGCCAGTTAATAGTTTGCGCAACGTTGTTGCCATTGCTACAGGCAT
CGTGGTGTCACGCTCGTCGTTTGGTATGGCTTCATTCAGCTCCGGTTCCCAACGATCAAGGCGAGTTACA
TGATCCCCCATGTTGTGCAAAAAAGCGGTTAGCTCCTTCGGTCCTCCGATCGTTGTCAGAAGTAAGTTGG
CCGCAGTGTTATCACTCATGGTTATGGCAGCACTGCATAATTCTCTTACTGTCATGCCATCCGTAAGATG
CTTTTCTGTGACTGGTGAGTACTCAACCAAGTCATTCTGAGAATAGTGTATGCGGCGACCGAGTTGCTCT
TGCCCGGCGTCAATACGGGATAATACCGCGCCACATAGCAGAACTTTAAAAGTGCTCATCATTGGAAAAC
GTTCTTCGGGGCGAAAACTCTCAAGGATCTTACCGCTGTTGAGATCCAGTTCGATGTAACCCACTCGTGC
ACCCAACTGATCTTCAGCATCTTTTACTTTCACCAGCGTTTCTGGGTGAGCAAAAACAGGAAGGCAAAAT
GCCGCAAAAAAGGGAATAAGGGCGACACGGAAATGTTGAATACTCATACTCTTCCTTTTTCAATATTATT
GAAGCATTTATCAGGGTTATTGTCTCATGAGCGGATACATATTTGAATGTATTTAGAAAAATAAACAAAT
AGGGGTTCCGCGCACATTTCCCCGAAAAGTGCCACCTGACGTCGACGGATCGGGAGATCGATCTCCCGAT
CCCCTAGGGTCGACTCTCAGTACAATCTGCTCTGATGCCGCATAGTTAAGCCAGTATCTGCTCCCTGCTT
GTGTGTTGGAGGTCGCTGAGTAGTGCGCGAGCAAAATTTAAGCTACAACAAGGCAAGGCTTGACCGACAA
TTGCATGAAGAATCTGCTTAGGGTTAGGCGTTTTGCGCTGCTTCGCGATGTACGGGCCAGATATACGCGT
T
Features (pLannotate 1.2.2; 18 found; start..end, strand, type, name):
      1..380     +  enhancer       CMV enhancer: human cytomegalovirus immediate early enhancer
    381..584     +  promoter       CMV promoter: human cytomegalovirus (CMV) immediate early promoter
    626..644     +  promoter       T7 promoter: promoter for bacteriophage T7 RNA polymerase
    658..1344    +  CDS            Apobec1: ABEC1_RAT - Experimental evidence at protein level: Swiss-Prot protein existence level 1. Catalytic component of the apolipoprotein B mRNA editing enzyme complex which is responsible for the postranscriptional editing of a CAA codon for Gln to a UAA codon for stop in the APOB mRNA. May also play a role in the epigenetic regulation of gene expression by participating in DNA demethylation. From Rattus norvegicus (Rat).
   1345..1392    +  CDS            ABE(7.10) (fragment): adenine base editor comprising wild-type E. coli TadA fused to the evolved TadA*(7.10) mutant (Gaudelli et al., 2017)
   1393..5493    +  CDS            Cas9 VQR: Streptococcus pyogenes Cas9 endonuclease with the D1135V/R1335Q/T1337R mutations has an altered recognition specificity for the protospacer adjacent motif (PAM) (Kleinstiver et al., 2015)
   5506..5763    +  CDS            Polb (fragment): DPOLB_MOUSE - Experimental evidence at protein level: Swiss-Prot protein existence level 1. Repair polymerase that plays a key role in base-excision repair. Has 5'-deoxyribose-5-phosphate lyase (dRP lyase) activity that removes the 5' sugar phosphate and also acts as a DNA polymerase that adds one nucleotide to the 3' end of the arising single-nucleotide gap. Conducts 'gap-filling' DNA synthesis in a stepwise distributive fashion rather than in a processive fashion as for other DNA polymerases (By similarity). From Mus musculus (Mouse).
   5851..6075    +  polyA_signal   bGH poly(A) signal: bovine growth hormone polyadenylation signal
   6079..6100    +  promoter       SV40 promoter (fragment): SV40 enhancer and early promoter
   6105..6121    +  misc_feature   MCS (fragment): pBluescript multiple cloning site
   6170..6186    -  protein_bind   lac operator: The lac repressor binds to the lac operator to inhibit transcription in E. coli. This inhibition can be relieved by adding lactose or isopropyl-β-D-thiogalactopyranoside (IPTG). lac repressor encoded by lacI
   6194..6224    -  promoter       lac promoter: promoter for the E. coli lac operon
   6239..6260    -  protein_bind   CAP binding site: CAP binding activates transcription in the presence of cAMP. E. coli catabolite activator protein
   6273..6365    -  CDS            lacI (fragment): lac repressor; lacI; The lac repressor binds to the lac operator to inhibit transcription in E. coli. This inhibition can be relieved by adding lactose or isopropyl-β-D-thiogalactopyranoside (IPTG).
   6548..7136    -  rep_origin     ori: high-copy-number ColE1/pMB1/pBR322/pUC origin of replication
   7307..8167    -  CDS            AmpR: β-lactamase; bla; confers resistance to ampicillin, carbenicillin, and related antibiotics
   8168..8272    -  promoter       AmpR promoter: bla
   8343..8387    -  misc_feature   bom (fragment): basis of mobility region from pBR322
