[The description below was written by a language model from this plasmid's Addgene catalogue record and pLannotate feature annotations shown in this document.]
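Description:
pLD003-pCMV-APOBEC-Cas9(D10A)-rPB(8kD) is an 8.5 kb mammalian expression plasmid built on a CMV-driven backbone. It is maintained in E. coli through a high-copy ColE1/pUC-type origin and selected with ampicillin via the β-lactamase gene and its native promoter. Residual lac promoter/operator, CAP site and short lacI, MCS and bom fragments are backbone remnants with no evident role in the payload. No mammalian selection marker is annotated; only a very short SV40 promoter fragment is present. This suggests the plasmid is meant for transient transfection.

The roughly 5.1 kb insert is a single fusion open reading frame driven by the human CMV immediate-early enhancer and promoter and terminated by the bovine growth hormone polyadenylation signal. A T7 promoter sits just upstream of the coding sequence. According to the catalogue entry, the fusion reads rat APOBEC1 cytidine deaminase, XTEN linker, Streptococcus pyogenes Cas9 D10A nickase, the 8 kD domain of rat DNA polymerase β, and a nuclear localisation signal. Several automated annotations differ from this description and appear to be nearest-match labels. The 48 bp segment called an "ABE(7.10) fragment" sits where the XTEN linker should be. The Cas9 is labelled as the VQR variant, although the record describes only the D10A nickase. The polymerase β fragment is matched to the mouse protein, although the stated species is rat.

The polymerase β 8 kD region is the domain associated with dRP lyase activity in base excision repair. The construct expresses what the record calls "ACX, rPB(8kD)", from a study of programmable C:G to G:C editing that tethers base excision repair proteins to a deaminase–nickase. No guide RNA cassette is annotated, so the guide must be supplied separately.
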