Addgene plasmid #165445: pLD003-pCMV-APOBEC-Cas9(D10A)-rPB(8kD)
Purpose: Expresses ACX, rPB(8kD) in mammalian cells
Depositing lab: Wei Leong Chew. Depositing organization: Genome Institute of Singapore, A*STAR Research Entities. Publication: Programmable C:G to G:C genome editing with CRISPR-Cas9-directed base excision repair proteins. Chen L, Park JE, Paa P, Rajakumar PD, Prekop HT, Chew YT, Manivannan SN, Chew WL. Nat Commun. 2021 Mar 2;12(1):1384. doi: 10.1038/s41467-021-21559-9. PubMed 33654077.
Backbone
  Vector backbone: CMV
  Backbone manufacturer: origene
  Backbone size w/o insert (bp): 3399
  Total vector size (bp): 8541
  Vector type: Mammalian Expression
Growth in bacteria
  Bacterial resistance: Ampicillin, 100 μg/mL
  Growth temperature: 37°C
  Growth strain: DH5alpha
  Copy number: High Copy
Gene/Insert
  Gene/Insert name: APOBEC-nCas9-rPB(8kD) (alt name: rAPOBEC1-XTEN-Cas9n-rPolB(8kD)-NLS)
  Species: R. norvegicus (rat), Synthetic; Streptococcus pyogenes
  Insert size (bp): 5142
  Cloning method: Gibson Cloning
  Sequencing primers: 5′ cgcaaatgggcggtaggcgtg; 3′ tagaaggcacagtcgagg
Terms and licenses: Academic/Nonprofit Terms; Industry Terms: Not Available to Industry
How to cite: pLD003-pCMV-APOBEC-Cas9(D10A)-rPB(8kD) was a gift from Wei Leong Chew (Addgene plasmid # 165445 ; http://n2t.net/addgene:165445 ; RRID:Addgene_165445)
